Addgene plasmid #213613: SPLICS LY-MT Long P2A
Purpose: Detect the long-range Lysosome-Mitochondria contact
Depositing lab: Tito Calì. Depositing organization: University of Padua. Publication: A SPLICS reporter reveals [Formula: see text]-synuclein regulation of lysosome-mitochondria contacts which affects TFEB nuclear translocation. Giamogante F, Barazzuol L, Maiorca F, Poggio E, Esposito A, Masato A, Napolitano G, Vagnoni A, Cali T, Brini M. Nat Commun. 2024 Feb 19;15(1):1516. doi: 10.1038/s41467-024-46007-2. PubMed 38374070.
Backbone
  Vector backbone: pcDNA3.1
  Backbone size w/o insert (bp): 5387
  Total vector size (bp): 7196
  Vector type: Mammalian Expression
  Selectable markers: Neomycin (select with G418)
Growth in bacteria
  Bacterial resistance: Ampicillin, 100 μg/mL
  Growth temperature: 37°C
  Growth strain: DH5alpha
  Copy number: High Copy
Gene/Insert
  Gene/Insert name: SPLICS LY-MT Long P2A
  Species: H. sapiens (human)
  Insert size (bp): 1809
Terms and licenses: Academic/Nonprofit Terms; Industry Terms: Not Available to Industry
How to cite: SPLICS LY-MT Long P2A was a gift from Tito Calì (Addgene plasmid # 213613 ; http://n2t.net/addgene:213613 ; RRID:Addgene_213613)
