[The description below was written by a language model from this plasmid's Addgene catalogue record and pLannotate feature annotations shown in this document.]
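Description:
SPLICS LY-MT Long P2A is a mammalian expression plasmid built on pcDNA3.1 (about 7.2 kb in total, with an insert of roughly 1.8 kb) that encodes a split-GFP contact-site sensor for reporting long-range lysosome–mitochondria contacts. It is propagated in E. coli through a high-copy ColE1/pUC-type origin with ampicillin resistance (AmpR under its own promoter). The backbone also carries an f1 origin and an SV40 promoter-driven neo cassette with an SV40 poly(A) signal, which allows G418 selection of transfected mammalian cells.

The payload lies between the CMV immediate-early enhancer/promoter and the bGH polyadenylation signal, flanked by T7 and SP6 promoter sites from the backbone. The feature table shows a single-orientation arrangement. Full-length human TMEM192, a lysosomal membrane protein, comes first and is followed by a short GFP-family fragment, annotated by similarity as mAmetrine. Next is an N-terminal fragment of human TOMM20, a mitochondrial outer membrane protein, joined to a larger GFP-derived fragment annotated as Trp-less GFP. This pattern fits the SPLICS design, in which two non-fluorescent portions of a split GFP are anchored on the facing membranes of two organelles and reconstitute fluorescence only where those membranes come close enough. The construct name indicates a P2A self-cleaving peptide, which would let both halves be produced from one transcript. It is not annotated in the table, but the gap between the two modules would accommodate it. "Long" denotes the version tuned to wider contact distances, though the record does not state the linker details or the distance. The small HIV-1 LTR, ble and lacI fragment calls are probably backbone similarity matches rather than functional elements.
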