Features (pLannotate 1.2.2; 24 found; start..end, strand, type, name):
     28..80      -  misc_feature   bom (fragment): basis of mobility region from pBR322
    235..614     +  enhancer       CMV enhancer: human cytomegalovirus immediate early enhancer
    615..818     +  promoter       CMV promoter: human cytomegalovirus (CMV) immediate early promoter
    814..847     +  LTR            5' LTR (truncated) (fragment): truncated 5' long terminal repeat (LTR) from HIV-1
    863..881     +  promoter       T7 promoter: promoter for bacteriophage T7 RNA polymerase
    916..1728    +  CDS            TMEM192: TM192_HUMAN - Experimental evidence at protein level: Swiss-Prot protein existence level 1. From Homo sapiens (Human).
   1825..1893    +  CDS            mAmetrine (fragment): mAmetrine is a basic (constitutively fluorescent) long stokes shift fluorescent protein published in 2008, derived from Aequorea victoria. It is reported to be a very rapidly-maturing monomer with moderate acid sensitivity.
   1978..2082    +  CDS            TOMM20 (fragment): TOM20_HUMAN - Also known as KIAA0016. Experimental evidence at protein level: Swiss-Prot protein existence level 1. Central component of the receptor complex responsible for the recognition and translocation of cytosolically synthesized mitochondrial preproteins. Together with TOM22 functions as the transit peptide receptor at the surface of the mitochondrion outer membrane and facilitates the movement of preproteins into the TOM40 translocation pore (By similarity). Required for the translocation across the mitochondrial outer membrane of cytochrome P450 monooxygenases. From Homo sapiens (Hum
   2077..2715    +  CDS            Trp-less GFP (fragment): Trp-less GFP is a fluorescent protein published in 2012, derived from Aequorea victoria.
   2748..2766    -  promoter       SP6 promoter: promoter for bacteriophage SP6 RNA polymerase
   2792..3016    +  polyA_signal   bGH poly(A) signal: bovine growth hormone polyadenylation signal
   3020..3041    +  promoter       SV40 promoter (fragment): SV40 enhancer and early promoter
   3062..3490    +  rep_origin     f1 ori (sequence partly withheld): f1 bacteriophage origin of replication; arrow indicates direction of (+) strand synthesis
   3504..3833    +  promoter       SV40 promoter: SV40 enhancer and early promoter
   3900..4691    +  CDS            neo: KKA2_KLEPN - Also known as kan, nptII. Experimental evidence at protein level: Swiss-Prot protein existence level 1. Resistance to kanamycin, neomycin, paromomycin, ribostamycin, butirosin and gentamicin B. From Klebsiella pneumoniae.
   4715..4873    +  CDS            ble (fragment): BLE_KLEPN - Experimental evidence at protein level: Swiss-Prot protein existence level 1. Binding protein with a strong affinity to the bleomycin family of antibiotics. Binds to CL990; an antimitotic-antibiotic compound. From Klebsiella pneumoniae.
   4868..4989    +  polyA_signal   SV40 poly(A) signal: SV40 polyadenylation signal
   5062..5078    -  protein_bind   lac operator: The lac repressor binds to the lac operator to inhibit transcription in E. coli. This inhibition can be relieved by adding lactose or isopropyl-β-D-thiogalactopyranoside (IPTG). lac repressor encoded by lacI
   5086..5116    -  promoter       lac promoter: promoter for the E. coli lac operon
   5131..5152    -  protein_bind   CAP binding site: CAP binding activates transcription in the presence of cAMP. E. coli catabolite activator protein
   5165..5257    -  CDS            lacI (fragment): lac repressor; lacI; The lac repressor binds to the lac operator to inhibit transcription in E. coli. This inhibition can be relieved by adding lactose or isopropyl-β-D-thiogalactopyranoside (IPTG).
   5440..6028    -  rep_origin     ori: high-copy-number ColE1/pMB1/pBR322/pUC origin of replication
   6199..7059    -  CDS            AmpR: β-lactamase; bla; confers resistance to ampicillin, carbenicillin, and related antibiotics
   7060..7164    -  promoter       AmpR promoter: bla
>Addgene plasmid #213613 | SPLICS LY-MT Long P2A | addgene full sequence | sequence record 423008 | Addgene NGS Result
GACGGATCGGGAGATCTCCCGATCCCCTATGGTGCACTCTCAGTACAATCTGCTCTGATGCCGCATAGTT
AAGCCAGTATCTGCTCCCTGCTTGTGTGTTGGAGGTCGCTGAGTAGTGCGCGAGCAAAATTTAAGCTACA
ACAAGGCAAGGCTTGACCGACAATTGCATGAAGAATCTGCTTAGGGTTAGGCGTTTTGCGCTGCTTCGCG
ATGTACGGGCCAGATATACGCGTTGACATTGATTATTGACTAGTTATTAATAGTAATCAATTACGGGGTC
ATTAGTTCATAGCCCATATATGGAGTTCCGCGTTACATAACTTACGGTAAATGGCCCGCCTGGCTGACCG
CCCAACGACCCCCGCCCATTGACGTCAATAATGACGTATGTTCCCATAGTAACGCCAATAGGGACTTTCC
ATTGACGTCAATGGGTGGAGTATTTACGGTAAACTGCCCACTTGGCAGTACATCAAGTGTATCATATGCC
AAGTACGCCCCCTATTGACGTCAATGACGGTAAATGGCCCGCCTGGCATTATGCCCAGTACATGACCTTA
TGGGACTTTCCTACTTGGCAGTACATCTACGTATTAGTCATCGCTATTACCATGGTGATGCGGTTTTGGC
AGTACATCAATGGGCGTGGATAGCGGTTTGACTCACGGGGATTTCCAAGTCTCCACCCCATTGACGTCAA
TGGGAGTTTGTTTTGGCACCAAAATCAACGGGACTTTCCAAAATGTCGTAACAACTCCGCCCCATTGACG
CAAATGGGCGGTAGGCGTGTACGGTGGGAGGTCTATATAAGCAGAGCTCTCTGGCTAACTAGAGAACCCA
CTGCTTACTGGCTTATCGAAATTAATACGACTCACTATAGGGAGACCCAAGCTTGGTACCGAGCTCGGAT
CCACCATGGCGGCGGGGGGCAGGATGGAGGACGGTTCCTTGGATATCACCCAGAGTATTGAAGACGACCC
ACTTCTGGATGCCCAGCTTCTCCCACACCACTCATTACAAGCTCACTTTAGACCCCGATTCCATCCTCTT
CCTACAGTCATCATAGTGAATCTTCTGTGGTTTATTCATCTCGTGTTTGTTGTTTTAGCATTTTTAACAG
GTGTGCTTTGTTCTTATCCTAATCCAAATGAGGACAAGTGCCCAGGAAATTACACAAACCCATTGAAAGT
TCAGACGGTTATAATCCTTGGGAAAGTTATTTTGTGGATTCTCCATTTACTCCTTGAATGCTACATCCAG
TATCACCACAGCAAAATCAGAAACCGAGGCTATAACTTGATCTACCGATCAACAAGGCATCTCAAGAGAC
TTGCGTTGATGATACAGTCCTCTGGCAACACAGTGCTTCTCCTCATACTGTGCATGCAGCACTCCTTCCC
AGAGCCTGGCAGATTGTATCTTGACCTCATTCTGGCCATCTTGGCACTGGAACTCATCTGTTCCCTGATA
TGTCTCCTCATTTACACAGTGAAAATCCGGAGATTTAATAAAGCTAAACCAGAGCCTGATATACTTGAAG
AAGAAAAAATCTATGCTTACCCCAGCAATATTACCTCGGAGACTGGATTCAGAACTATTTCAAGCCTAGA
AGAAATTGTTGAAAAGCAAGGAGACACCATTGAATACCTGAAGCGACACAATGCGCTGCTGAGTAAGCGA
TTGTTGGCTCTCACTTCCTCAGACCTGGGCTGTCAGCCAAGTAGAACGGACGTTGGTGGTGGCGGATCAG
AAGGAGGCGGTAGCGGGGGCCCTGGTTCGGGAGGGGAAGGTTCTGCTGGGGGAGGGAGCGCTGGCGGGGG
GTCTCGGGACCACATGGTGCTGCACGAGTACGTGAACGCCGCTGGCATCACAGGCCCCGGGCTTAAGGAG
CTCGCATGCGGAAGCGGAGCTACTAACTTCAGCCTGCTGAAGCAGGCTGGAGACGTGGAGGAGAACCCTG
GACCTAGATCTGAATTCATGGTGGGCCGGAACAGCGCCATCGCCGCGGGCGTGTGCGGTGCCCTCTTCAT
AGGGTACTGCATCTACTTTGACCGCAAAAGGCGGAGTGACCCCAACTCCAAAGGAGAAGAACTGTTTACC
GGCGTGGTGCCAATTCTCGTGGAACTGGATGGCGATGTGAATGGCCACAAATTTTCTGTCAGAGGAGAGG
GTGAAGGTGATGCCACAATCGGAAAGCTCACCCTGAAATTCATCTGCACCACTGGAAAGCTCCCTGTGCC
ATGGCCAACACTGGTCACTACCCTGACCTACGGCGTGCAGTGCTTTTCCAGATACCCAGACCATATGAAG
AGGCATGACTTTTTCAAGAGCGCCATGCCCGAGGGCTATGTGCAGGAGAGAACCATCTCTTTCAAAGATG
ACGGGAAATACAAGACCCGCGCTGTGGTCAAGTTCGAAGGAGACACACTGGTGAATAGAATCGAGTTGAA
GGGCACAGACTTTAAGGAAGATGGAAACATTCTCGGCCACAAGCTGGAATACAACTTTAACTCCCACAAT
GTGTACATCACAGCCGACAAGCAAAAGAATGGCATCAAGGCTAACTTCACAGTCAGACACAACGTCGAGG
ATGGAAGCGTGCAGCTGGCCGACCATTATCAACAGAACACTCCAATCGGCGACGGCCCTGTGCTCCTCCC
AGACAACCATTACCTGTCCACCCAGACAGTCCTGAGCAAAGATCCAAATGAAAAAGGAACATAACTCGAG
CCTCTAGAGGGCCCTATTCTATAGTGTCACCTAAATGCTAGAGCTCGCTGATCAGCCTCGACTGTGCCTT
CTAGTTGCCAGCCATCTGTTGTTTGCCCCTCCCCCGTGCCTTCCTTGACCCTGGAAGGTGCCACTCCCAC
TGTCCTTTCCTAATAAAATGAGGAAATTGCATCGCATTGTCTGAGTAGGTGTCATTCTATTCTGGGGGGT
GGGGTGGGGCAGGACAGCAAGGGGGAGGATTGGGAAGACAATAGCAGGCATGCTGGGGATGCGGTGGGCT
CTATGGCTTCTGAGGCGGAAAGAACCAGCTGGGGCTCTAGGGGGTATCCCC
[124 nt withheld, positions 3062-3185]
C
[91 nt withheld, positions 3187-3277]
A
[49 nt withheld, positions 3279-3327]
CCTTTGACGTTGGAGTCCACGTTCTTT
[37 nt withheld, positions 3355-3391]
ACCCTATCTCGGTCTATTCTTTTGATTTATAAGGGATTTTGCCGATTTCGGCCTATTGGTTAAAAAATGA
GCTGATTTAACAAAAATTTAACGCGAATTAATTCTGTGGAATGTGTGTCAGTTAGGGTGTGGAAAGTCCC
CAGGCTCCCCAGCAGGCAGAAGTATGCAAAGCATGCATCTCAATTAGTCAGCAACCAGGTGTGGAAAGTC
CCCAGGCTCCCCAGCAGGCAGAAGTATGCAAAGCATGCATCTCAATTAGTCAGCAACCATAGTCCCGCCC
CTAACTCCGCCCATCCCGCCCCTAACTCCGCCCAGTTCCGCCCATTCTCCGCCCCATGGCTGACTAATTT
TTTTTATTTATGCAGAGGCCGAGGCCGCCTCTGCCTCTGAGCTATTCCAGAAGTAGTGAGGAGGCTTTTT
TGGAGGCCTAGGCTTTTGCAAAAAGCTACCGGTAGCTTGTATATCCATTTTCGGATCTGATCAAGAGACA
GGATGAGGATCGTTTCGCATGATTGAACAAGATGGATTGCACGCAGGTTCTCCGGCCGCTTGGGTGGAGA
GGCTATTCGGCTATGACTGGGCACAACAGACAATCGGCTGCTCTGATGCCGCCGTGTTCCGGCTGTCAGC
GCAGGGGCGCCCGGTTCTTTTTGTCAAGACCGACCTGTCCGGTGCCCTGAATGAACTGCAGGACGAGGCA
GCGCGGCTATCGTGGCTGGCCACGACGGGCGTTCCTTGCGCAGCTGTGCTCGACGTTGTCACTGAAGCGG
GAAGGGACTGGCTGCTATTGGGCGAAGTGCCGGGGCAGGATCTCCTGTCATCTCACCTTGCTCCTGCCGA
GAAAGTATCCATCATGGCTGATGCAATGCGGCGGCTGCATACGCTTGATCCGGCTACCTGCCCATTCGAC
CACCAAGCGAAACATCGCATCGAGCGAGCACGTACTCGGATGGAAGCCGGTCTTGTCGATCAGGATGATC
TGGACGAAGAGCATCAGGGGCTCGCGCCAGCCGAACTGTTCGCCAGGCTCAAGGCGCGCATGCCCGACGG
CGAGGATCTCGTCGTGACCCATGGCGATGCCTGCTTGCCGAATATCATGGTGGAAAATGGCCGCTTTTCT
GGATTCATCGACTGTGGCCGGCTGGGTGTGGCGGACCGCTATCAGGACATAGCGTTGGCTACCCGTGATA
TTGCTGAAGAGCTTGGCGGCGAATGGGCTGACCGCTTCCTCGTGCTTTACGGTATCGCCGCTCCCGATTC
GCAGCGCATCGCCTTCTATCGCCTTCTTGACGAGTTCTTCTGAGCGGGACTCTGGGGTTCGAAATGACCG
ACCAAGCGACGCCCAACCTGCCATCACGAGATTTCGATTCCACCGCCGCCTTCTATGAAAGGTTGGGCTT
CGGAATCGTTTTCCGGGACGCCGGCTGGATGATCCTCCAGCGCGGGGATCTCATGCTGGAGTTCTTCGCC
CACCCCAACTTGTTTATTGCAGCTTATAATGGTTACAAATAAAGCAATAGCATCACAAATTTCACAAATA
AAGCATTTTTTTCACTGCATTCTAGTTGTGGTTTGTCCAAACTCATCAATGTATCTTATCATGTCTGTAT
ACCGTCGACCTCTAGCTAGAGCTTGGCGTAATCATGGTCATAGCTGTTTCCTGTGTGAAATTGTTATCCG
CTCACAATTCCACACAACATACGAGCCGGAAGCATAAAGTGTAAAGCCTGGGGTGCCTAATGAGTGAGCT
AACTCACATTAATTGCGTTGCGCTCACTGCCCGCTTTCCAGTCGGGAAACCTGTCGTGCCAGCTGCATTA
ATGAATCGGCCAACGCGCGGGGAGAGGCGGTTTGCGTATTGGGCGCTCTTCCGCTTCCTCGCTCACTGAC
TCGCTGCGCTCGGTCGTTCGGCTGCGGCGAGCGGTATCAGCTCACTCAAAGGCGGTAATACGGTTATCCA
CAGAATCAGGGGATAACGCAGGAAAGAACATGTGAGCAAAAGGCCAGCAAAAGGCCAGGAACCGTAAAAA
GGCCGCGTTGCTGGCGTTTTTCCATAGGCTCCGCCCCCCTGACGAGCATCACAAAAATCGACGCTCAAGT
CAGAGGTGGCGAAACCCGACAGGACTATAAAGATACCAGGCGTTTCCCCCTGGAAGCTCCCTCGTGCGCT
CTCCTGTTCCGACCCTGCCGCTTACCGGATACCTGTCCGCCTTTCTCCCTTCGGGAAGCGTGGCGCTTTC
TCATAGCTCACGCTGTAGGTATCTCAGTTCGGTGTAGGTCGTTCGCTCCAAGCTGGGCTGTGTGCACGAA
CCCCCCGTTCAGCCCGACCGCTGCGCCTTATCCGGTAACTATCGTCTTGAGTCCAACCCGGTAAGACACG
ACTTATCGCCACTGGCAGCAGCCACTGGTAACAGGATTAGCAGAGCGAGGTATGTAGGCGGTGCTACAGA
GTTCTTGAAGTGGTGGCCTAACTACGGCTACACTAGAAGAACAGTATTTGGTATCTGCGCTCTGCTGAAG
CCAGTTACCTTCGGAAAAAGAGTTGGTAGCTCTTGATCCGGCAAACAAACCACCGCTGGTAGCGGTGGTT
TTTTTGTTTGCAAGCAGCAGATTACGCGCAGAAAAAAAGGATCTCAAGAAGATCCTTTGATCTTTTCTAC
GGGGTCTGACGCTCAGTGGAACGAAAACTCACGTTAAGGGATTTTGGTCATGAGATTATCAAAAAGGATC
TTCACCTAGATCCTTTTAAATTAAAAATGAAGTTTTAAATCAATCTAAAGTATATATGAGTAAACTTGGT
CTGACAGTTACCAATGCTTAATCAGTGAGGCACCTATCTCAGCGATCTGTCTATTTCGTTCATCCATAGT
TGCCTGACTCCCCGTCGTGTAGATAACTACGATACGGGAGGGCTTACCATCTGGCCCCAGTGCTGCAATG
ATACCGCGAGACCCACGCTCACCGGCTCCAGATTTATCAGCAATAAACCAGCCAGCCGGAAGGGCCGAGC
GCAGAAGTGGTCCTGCAACTTTATCCGCCTCCATCCAGTCTATTAATTGTTGCCGGGAAGCTAGAGTAAG
TAGTTCGCCAGTTAATAGTTTGCGCAACGTTGTTGCCATTGCTACAGGCATCGTGGTGTCACGCTCGTCG
TTTGGTATGGCTTCATTCAGCTCCGGTTCCCAACGATCAAGGCGAGTTACATGATCCCCCATGTTGTGCA
AAAAAGCGGTTAGCTCCTTCGGTCCTCCGATCGTTGTCAGAAGTAAGTTGGCCGCAGTGTTATCACTCAT
GGTTATGGCAGCACTGCATAATTCTCTTACTGTCATGCCATCCGTAAGATGCTTTTCTGTGACTGGTGAG
TACTCAACCAAGTCATTCTGAGAATAGTGTATGCGGCGACCGAGTTGCTCTTGCCCGGCGTCAATACGGG
ATAATACCGCGCCACATAGCAGAACTTTAAAAGTGCTCATCATTGGAAAACGTTCTTCGGGGCGAAAACT
CTCAAGGATCTTACCGCTGTTGAGATCCAGTTCGATGTAACCCACTCGTGCACCCAACTGATCTTCAGCA
TCTTTTACTTTCACCAGCGTTTCTGGGTGAGCAAAAACAGGAAGGCAAAATGCCGCAAAAAAGGGAATAA
GGGCGACACGGAAATGTTGAATACTCATACTCTTCCTTTTTCAATATTATTGAAGCATTTATCAGGGTTA
TTGTCTCATGAGCGGATACATATTTGAATGTATTTAGAAAAATAAACAAATAGGGGTTCCGCGCACATTT
CCCCGAAAAGTGCCACCTGACGTC
